>Addgene plasmid #130013 | pRDAX-534 N-Tag Venus210[1] L32 Itgb1 EBPF2 | depositor full sequence | sequence record 249391 | Full Sequence
GCCTGCCTCCAGGCCTCAATATTGGCCATTAGCCATATTATTCATTGGTTATATAGCATAAATCAATATT
GGCTATTGGCCATTGCATACGTTGTATCTATATCATAATATGTACATTTATATTGGCTCATGTCCAATAT
GACCGCCATGTTGGCATTGATTATTGACTAGTTATTAATAGTAATCAATTACGGGGTCATTAGTTCATAG
CCCATATATGGAGTTCCGCGTTACATAACTTACGGTAAATGGCCCGCCTGGCTGACCGCCCAACGACCCC
CGCCCATTGACGTCAATAATGACGTATGTTCCCATAGTAACGCCAATAGGGACTTTCCATTGACGTCAAT
GGGTGGAGTATTTACGGTAAACTGCCCACTTGGCAGTACATCAAGTGTATCATATGCCAAGTCCGCCCCC
TATTGACGTCAATGACGGTAAATGGCCCGCCTGGCATTATGCCCAGTACATGACCTTACGGGACTTTCCT
ACTTGGCAGTACATCTACGTATTAGTCATCGCTATTACCATGGTGATGCGGTTTTGGCAGTACACCAATG
GGCGTGGATAGCGGTTTGACTCACGGGGATTTCCAAGTCTCCACCCCATTGACGTCAATGGGAGTTTGTT
TTGGCACCAAAATCAACGGGACTTTCCAAAATGTCGTAATAACCCCGCCCCGTTGACGCAAATGGGCGGT
AGGCGTGTACGGTGGGAGGTCTATATAAGCAGAGCTCGTTTAGTGAACCGTCAGATCACTAGAAGCTTTA
TTGCGGTAGTTTATCACAGTTAAATTGCTAACGCAGTCAGTGCTTCTGACACAACAGTCTCGAACTTAAG
CTGCAGAAGTTGGTCGTGAGGCACTGGGCAGGTAAGTATCAAGGTTACAAGACAGGTTTAAGGAGACCAA
TAGAAACTGGGCTTGTCGAGACAGAGAAGACTCTTGCGTTTCTGATAGGCACCTATTGGTCTTACTGACA
TCCACTTTGCCTTTCTCTCCACAGGTGTCCACTCCCAGGCCACCATGGTGTCAAAGGGAGAAGAGTTGTT
TACCGGTGTTGTTCCCATACTGGTGGAACTGGATGGTGACGTCAATGGACACAAGTTTAGCGTTTCTGGC
GAAGGAGAAGGCGATGCTACCTATGGCAAACTGACCCTCAAACTGATCTGTACGACTGGAAAGTTGCCTG
TACCTTGGCCAACACTGGTCACAACCTTGGGCTATGGGCTGCAATGCTTTGCCCGTTATCCTGATCACAT
GAAGCAACATGACTTCTTTAAGTCTGCTATGCCAGAGGGATATGTGCAGGAACGGACTATCTTCTTCAAG
GACGACGGCAACTACAAGACGAGAGCTGAGGTGAAATTTGAGGGTGACACACTGGTGAATCGCATAGAGC
TGAAAGGCATCGACTTCAAAGAAGATGGGAATATTCTCGGGCATAAACTCGAGTACAACTACAATTCCCA
CAACGTGTACATCACTGCCGATAAGCAGAAGAATGGGATTAAGGCGAACTTCAAGATCCGACACAACATC
GAGGATGGTGGGGTCCAGCTTGCCGACCATTATCAGCAGAACACACCCATTGGGGATGGACCAGTCCTGT
TGCCGGATAACCACTACCTCAGTTACCAGAGCAAACTGTCCAAAGACGTGGGTGGCGGAGGGAGCGAAGG
CGGCGGATCCGGAGGGCCTGGCTCTGGCGGAGAGGGGAGCGCTGGAGGCGGGTCAGCCGGTGGTGGGAGT
[2391 nt withheld, positions 1751-4141]
TAAGAATTCAGATCCGCCCCTCTCCCTCCCCCCCCCCTAACGTTACTGGCCGAAGCCGCTTGGAATAAGG
CCGGTGTGCGTTTGTCTATATGTTATTTTCCACCATATTGCCGTCTTTTGGCAATGTGAGGGCCCGGAAA
CCTGGCCCTGTCTTCTTGACGAGCATTCCTAGGGGTCTTTCCCCTCTCGCCAAAGGAATGCAAGGTCTGT
TGAATGTCGTGAAGGAAGCAGTTCCTCTGGTAGCTTCTTGAAGACAAACAACGTCTGTAGCGACCCTTTG
CAGGCAGCGGAACCCCCCACCTGGCGACAGGTGCCTCTGCGGCCAAAAGCCACGTGTATAAGATACACCT
GCAAAGGCGGCACAACCCCAGTGCCACGTTGTGAGTTGGATAGTTGTGGAAAGAGTCAAATGGCTCTCCT
CAAGCGTATTCAACAAGGGGCTGAAGGATGCCCAGAAGGTACCCCATTGTATGGGATCTGATCTGGGGCC
TCGGTACACATGCTTTACATGTGTTTAGTCGAGGTTAAAAAAACGTCTAGGCCCCCCGAACCACGGGGAC
GTGGTTTTCCTTTGAAAAACACGATGATAATATGGCCACAACCATGGTGAGCAAGGGCGAGGAGCTGTTC
ACCGGGGTGGTGCCCATCCTGGTCGAGCTGGACGGCGACGTAAACGGCCACAAGTTCAGCGTGAGGGGCG
AGGGCGAGGGCGATGCCACCAACGGCAAGCTGACCCTGAAGTTCATCTGCACCACCGGCAAGCTGCCCGT
GCCCTGGCCCACCCTCGTGACCACCCTGAGCCACGGCGTGCAGTGCTTCGCCCGCTACCCCGACCACATG
AAGCAGCACGACTTCTTCAAGTCCGCCATGCCCGAAGGCTACGTCCAGGAGCGCACCATCTTCTTCAAGG
ACGACGGCACCTACAAGACCCGCGCCGAGGTGAAGTTCGAGGGCGACACCCTGGTGAACCGCATCGAGCT
GAAGGGCGTCGACTTCAAGGAGGACGGCAACATCCTGGGGCACAAGCTGGAGTACAACTTCAACAGCCAC
AACATCTATATCATGGCCGTCAAGCAGAAGAACGGCATCAAGGTGAACTTCAAGATCCGCCACAACGTGG
AGGACGGCAGCGTGCAGCTCGCCGACCACTACCAGCAGAACACCCCCATCGGCGACGGCCCCGTGCTGCT
GCCCGACAGCCACTACCTGAGCACCCAGTCCGTGCTGAGCAAAGACCCCAACGAGAAGCGCGATCACATG
GTCCTGCTGGAGTTCCGCACCGCCGCCGGGATCACTCTCGGCATGGACGAGCTGTACAAGTAAACCGGTG
CTCGAGGTACCGATGAATAGCTAAGGTCGAGGCCGCAGGTAAGTATCAAGGTTACAAGACAGGTTTAAGG
AGACCAATAGAAACTGGGCTTGTCGAGACAGAGAAGACTCTTGCGTTTCTGATAGGCACCTATTGGTCTT
ACTGACATCCACTTTGCCTTTCTCTCCACAGGTGTCGACAATCAACCTCTGGATTACAAAATTTGTGAAA
GATTGACTGGTATTCTTAACTATGTTGCTCCTTTTACGCTATGTGGATACGCTGCTTTAATGCCTTTGTA
TCATGCTATTGCTTCCCGTATGGCTTTCATTTTCTCCTCCTTGTATAAATCCTGGTTGCTGTCTCTTTAT
GAGGAGTTGTGGCCCGTTGTCAGGCAACGTGGCGTGGTGTGCACTGTGTTTGCTGACGCAACCCCCACTG
GTTGGGGCATTGCCACCACCTGTCAGCTCCTTTCCGGGACTTTCGCTTTCCCCCTCCCTATTGCCACGGC
GGAACTCATCGCCGCCTGCCTTGCCCGCTGCTGGACAGGGGCTCGGCTGTTGGGCACTGACAATTCCGTG
GTGTTGTCGGGGAAGCTGACGTCCTTTCCATGGCTGCTCGCCTGTGTTGCCACCTGGATTCTGCGCGGGA
CGTCCTTCTGCTACGTCCCTTCGGCCCTCAATCCAGCGGACCTTCCTTCCCGCGGCCTGCTGCCGGCTCT
GCGGCCTCTTCCGCGTCTTCGCCTTCGCCCTCAGACGAGTCGGATCTCCCTTTGGGCCGCCTCCCCGCCT
GGAATTCGAGCTCGGTACGATCAGCCTCGACTGTGCCTTCTAGTTGCCAGCCATCTGTTGTTTGCCCCTC
CCCCGTGCCTTCCTTGACCCTGGAAGGTGCCACTCCCACTGTCCTTTCCTAATAAAATGAGGAAATTGCA
TCGCATTGTCTGAGTAGGTGTCATTCTATTCTGGGGGGTGGGGTGGGGCAGGACAGCAAGGGGGAGGATT
GGGAAGACAATAGCCCAGCTTTTGTTCCCTTTAGTGAGGGTTAATTGCGCGCTTGGCGTAATCATGGTCA
TAGCTGTTTCCTGTGTGAAATTGTTATCCGCTAATTCACTCCTCAGGTGCAGGCTGCCTATCAGAAGGTG
GTGGCTGGTGTGGCCAATGCCCTGGCTCACAAATACCACTGAGATCTTTTTCCCTCTGCCAAAAATTATG
GGGACATCATGAAGCCCCTTGAGCATCTGACTTCTGGCTAATAAAGGAAATTTATTTTCATTGCAATAGT
GTGTTGGAATTTTTTGTGTCTCTCACTCGGAAGGACATATGGGAGGGCAAATCATTTAAAACATCAGAAT
GAGTATTTGGTTTAGAGTTTGGCAACATATGCCCATATGCTGGCTGCCATGAACAAAGGTTGGCTATAAA
GAGGTCATCAGTATATGAAACAGCCCCCTGCTGTCCATTCCTTATTCCATAGAAAAGCCTTGACTTGAGG
TTAGATTTTTTTTATATTTTGTTTTGTGTTATTTTTTTCTTTAACATCCCTAAAATTTTCCTTACATGTT
TTACTAGCCAGATTTTTCCTCCTCTCCTGACTACTCCCAGTCATAGCTGTCCCTCTTCTCTTATGGAGAT
CGGCCGGCCGCCGGCGTCGACGCGCGCGGCCGCGGCGCGCCGTTGCTGGCGTTTTTCCATAGGCTCCGCC
CCCCTGACGAGCATCACAAAAATCGACGCTCAAGTCAGAGGTGGCGAAACCCGACAGGACTATAAAGATA
CCAGGCGTTTCCCCCTGGAAGCTCCCTCGTGCGCTCTCCTGTTCCGACCCTGCCGCTTACCGGATACCTG
TCCGCCTTTCTCCCTTCGGGAAGCGTGGCGCTTTCTCATAGCTCACGCTGTAGGTATCTCAGTTCGGTGT
AGGTCGTTCGCTCCAAGCTGGGCTGTGTGCACGAACCCCCCGTTCAGCCCGACCGCTGCGCCTTATCCGG
TAACTATCGTCTTGAGTCCAACCCGGTAAGACACGACTTATCGCCACTGGCAGCAGCCACTGGTAACAGG
ATTAGCAGAGCGAGGTATGTAGGCGGTGCTACAGAGTTCTTGAAGTGGTGGCCTAACTACGGCTACACTA
GAAGAACAGTATTTGGTATCTGCGCTCTGCTGAAGCCAGTTACCTTCGGAAAAAGAGTTGGTAGCTCTTG
ATCCGGCAAACAAACCACCGCTGGTAGCGGTGGTTTTTTTGTTTGCAAGCAGCAGATTACGCGCAGAAAA
AAAGGATCTCAAGAAGATCCTTTGATCTTTTCTACGGGGTCTGACGCTCAGTGGAACGAAAACTCACGTT
AAGGGATTTTGGTCATGAGATTATCAAAAAGGATCTTCACCTAGATCCTTTTAAATTAAAAATGAAGTTT
TAAATCAATCTAAAGTATATATGAGTAAACTTGGTCTGACAGTTACCAATGCTTAATCAGTGAGGCACCT
ATCTCAGCGATCTGTCTATTTCGTTCATCCATAGTTGCCTGACTCCCCGTCGTGTAGATAACTACGATAC
GGGAGGGCTTACCATCTGGCCCCAGTGCTGCAATGATACCGCGAGACCCACGCTCACCGGCTCCAGATTT
ATCAGCAATAAACCAGCCAGCCGGAAGGGCCGAGCGCAGAAGTGGTCCTGCAACTTTATCCGCCTCCATC
CAGTCTATTAATTGTTGCCGGGAAGCTAGAGTAAGTAGTTCGCCAGTTAATAGTTTGCGCAACGTTGTTG
CCATTGCTACAGGCATCGTGGTGTCACGCTCGTCGTTTGGTATGGCTTCATTCAGCTCCGGTTCCCAACG
ATCAAGGCGAGTTACATGATCCCCCATGTTGTGCAAAAAAGCGGTTAGCTCCTTCGGTCCTCCGATCGTT
GTCAGAAGTAAGTTGGCCGCAGTGTTATCACTCATGGTTATGGCAGCACTGCATAATTCTCTTACTGTCA
TGCCATCCGTAAGATGCTTTTCTGTGACTGGTGAGTACTCAACCAAGTCATTCTGAGAATAGTGTATGCG
GCGACCGAGTTGCTCTTGCCCGGCGTCAATACGGGATAATACCGCGCCACATAGCAGAACTTTAAAAGTG
CTCATCATTGGAAAACGTTCTTCGGGGCGAAAACTCTCAAGGATCTTACCGCTGTTGAGATCCAGTTCGA
TGTAACCCACTCGTGCACCCAACTGATCTTCAGCATCTTTTACTTTCACCAGCGTTTCTGGGTGAGCAAA
AACAGGAAGGCAAAATGCCGCAAAAAAGGGAATAAGGGCGACACGGAAATGTTGAATACTCATACTCTTC
CTTTTTCAATATTATTGAAGCATTTATCAGGGTTATTGTCTCATGAGCGGATACATATTTGAATGTATTT
AGAAAAATAAACAAATAGGGGTTCCGCGCACATTTCCCCGAAAAGTGCCACCTGACGTCTAAGAAACCAT
TATTATCATGACATTAACCTATAAAAATAGGCGTATCACGAGGCCCTTTCGTCTACGCGCGCGCCGGCGG
CGCGCCGTCGACGGCCGGCCGCGGCCGC
Features (pLannotate 1.2.2; 17 found; start..end, strand, type, name):
    155..532     +  enhancer       CMV enhancer: human cytomegalovirus immediate early enhancer
    534..733     +  promoter       CMV promoter: human cytomegalovirus (CMV) immediate early promoter
    872..1004    +  intron         chimeric intron: chimera between introns from human β-globin and immunoglobulin heavy chain genes
   1025..1657    +  CDS            mVenus (fragment): mVenus is a basic (constitutively fluorescent) yellow fluorescent protein published in 2006, derived from Aequorea victoria. It is reported to be a rapidly-maturing monomer with moderate acid sensitivity.
   1751..4141    +  CDS            Itgb1 (sequence withheld): ITB1_MOUSE - Experimental evidence at protein level: Swiss-Prot protein existence level 1. [Isoform 2]: Isoform 2 displaces isoform 1 in striated muscles. From Mus musculus (Mouse).
   4158..4744    +  misc_feature   IRES2: internal ribosome entry site (IRES) of the encephalomyocarditis virus (EMCV)
   4745..5464    +  CDS            EBFP2: enhanced blue variant of GFP (Ai et al., 2007) mammalian codon-optimized
   5510..5642    +  intron         chimeric intron: chimera between introns from human β-globin and immunoglobulin heavy chain genes
   5651..6239    +  misc_feature   WPRE: woodchuck hepatitis virus posttranscriptional regulatory element
   6243..6259    +  misc_feature   MCS (fragment): pUC18/19 multiple cloning site
   6272..6383    +  polyA_signal   bGH poly(A) signal: bovine growth hormone polyadenylation signal
   6479..6497    -  promoter       T3 promoter: promoter for bacteriophage T3 RNA polymerase
   6556..6630    +  CDS            HBB (fragment): HBB_PONPY - Experimental evidence at transcript level: Swiss-Prot protein existence level 2. Involved in oxygen transport from the lung to the various peripheral tissues. From Pongo pygmaeus (Bornean orangutan).
   6701..6756    +  polyA_signal   β-globin poly(A) signal: rabbit β-globin polyadenylation signal (Gil and Proudfoot, 1987)
   7135..7723    -  rep_origin     ori: high-copy-number ColE1/pMB1/pBR322/pUC origin of replication
   7894..8754    -  CDS            AmpR: β-lactamase; bla; confers resistance to ampicillin, carbenicillin, and related antibiotics
   8755..8859    -  promoter       AmpR promoter: bla
