[The description below was written by a language model from this plasmid's Addgene catalogue record and pLannotate feature annotations shown in this document.]
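Description:
pRDAX-534 N-Tag Venus210[1] L32 Itgb1 EBPF2 is a custom-built mammalian expression plasmid of about 9 kb designed as a protein–protein interaction assay vector for bimolecular or trimolecular fluorescence complementation (BiFC/TriFC). It is maintained in E. coli through a high-copy ColE1/pUC-type origin and selected with ampicillin via the β-lactamase gene and its native promoter. No mammalian selection marker is annotated, which is consistent with use by transient transfection.

The expression cassette is driven by the human CMV immediate-early enhancer and promoter, followed by a chimeric β-globin/immunoglobulin intron that promotes efficient transcript processing. The first open reading frame begins with a fragment of mVenus. From the plasmid name, this appears to be the N-terminal portion split around residue 210. It sits upstream of mouse Itgb1 (integrin β1, CD29), separated by a short gap that presumably corresponds to the "L32" linker in the name, so the integrin carries the non-fluorescent Venus fragment as an N-terminal tag. Yellow fluorescence should be restored only when this fusion is brought close to a partner protein carrying the complementary Venus fragment(s), reporting the interaction in living cells.

Downstream, an EMCV IRES directs translation of the blue fluorescent protein EBFP2 from the same transcript, which marks transfected cells and offers a reference for expression level independent of complementation. A second chimeric intron, a WPRE and the bGH polyadenylation signal enhance and terminate the message. Further downstream lie a T3 promoter, a β-globin coding fragment and a rabbit β-globin poly(A) signal, which are likely backbone remnants. The cloning sites used for the insert are not recorded.
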