Addgene plasmid #130013: pRDAX-534 N-Tag Venus210[1] L32 Itgb1 EBPF2
Purpose: PPI (BiFC/TriFC) assay vector
Depositing lab: Gary Lewin. Depositing organization: Max-Delbrueck-Centrum fuer Molekulare Medizin (MDC).
Backbone
  Vector backbone: custom built
  Vector type: Mammalian Expression
Growth in bacteria
  Bacterial resistance: Ampicillin, 100 μg/mL
  Growth temperature: 37°C
  Growth strain: DH5alpha
  Copy number: High Copy
Gene/Insert
  Gene/Insert name: Itgb1
  Species: M. musculus (mouse)
  Entrez Gene: Itgb1 (a.k.a. 4633401G24Rik, CD29, Fnrb, Gm9863, gpIIa)
  Cloning method: Restriction Enzyme; 5′ cloning site unknown (unknown if destroyed); 3′ cloning site unknown (unknown if destroyed)
Terms and licenses: Academic/Nonprofit Terms; Industry Terms: Not Available to Industry
How to cite: pRDAX-534 N-Tag Venus210[1] L32 Itgb1 EBPF2 was a gift from Gary Lewin (Addgene plasmid # 130013 ; http://n2t.net/addgene:130013 ; RRID:Addgene_130013)
